Addgene plasmid #116413: pHAGE-IGF1R-E1356K
Purpose: Lentiviral expression of IGF1R E1356K
Depositing lab: Gordon Mills & Kenneth Scott. Depositing organization: Baylor College of Medicine. Publication: Systematic Functional Annotation of Somatic Mutations in Cancer. Ng PK, Li J, Jeong KJ, Shao S, Chen H, Tsang YH, Sengupta S, Wang Z, Bhavana VH, Tran R, Soewito S, Minussi DC, Moreno D, Kong K, Dogruluk T, Lu H, Gao J, Tokheim C, Zhou DC, Johnson AM, Zeng J, Ip CKM, Ju Z, Wester M, Yu S, Li Y, Vellano CP, Schultz N, Karchin R, Ding L, Lu Y, Cheung LWT, Chen K, Shaw KR, Meric-Bernstam F, Scott KL, Yi S, Sahni N, Liang H, Mills GB. Cancer Cell. 2018 Mar 12;33(3):450-462.e10. doi: 10.1016/j.ccell.2018.01.021. PubMed 29533785.
Backbone
  Vector backbone: pHAGE
  Vector type: Lentiviral
Growth in bacteria
  Bacterial resistance: Ampicillin, 100 μg/mL
  Growth temperature: 37°C
  Growth strain: Stbl3
  Copy number: High Copy
Gene/Insert
  Gene/Insert name: IGF1R
  Species: H. sapiens (human)
  Mutation: E1356K
  Entrez Gene: IGF1R (a.k.a. CD221, IGFIR, IGFR, JTK13)
  Cloning method: Gateway Cloning
Terms and licenses: Academic/Nonprofit Terms; Industry Terms: Not Available to Industry
How to cite: pHAGE-IGF1R-E1356K was a gift from Gordon Mills & Kenneth Scott (Addgene plasmid # 116413 ; http://n2t.net/addgene:116413 ; RRID:Addgene_116413)
