[The description below was written by a language model from this plasmid's Addgene catalogue record and pLannotate feature annotations shown in this document.]
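Description:
pHAGE-IGF1R-E1356K is an HIV-1-based lentiviral expression plasmid of about 12.6 kb, built on the pHAGE backbone, that carries the human insulin-like growth factor 1 receptor (IGF1R) with the point mutation E1356K. In bacteria it is maintained through a high-copy ColE1/pUC-type origin and selected with ampicillin via the β-lactamase gene. The viral portion contains a truncated 5' LTR, the Ψ packaging signal with a partial gag sequence, the Rev response element for Rev-dependent export of the genomic RNA, and the cPPT/CTS element, which aids nuclear import of the reverse-transcribed genome. A U3-deleted 3' LTR makes the integrated provirus self-inactivating. Because the plasmid encodes no functional viral structural or enzymatic genes, particles must be produced with packaging and envelope functions supplied in trans.

The expression cassette is driven by the strong constitutive human EF-1α promoter. The IGF1R open reading frame was introduced by Gateway cloning and is flanked by attB1 and attB2 sites. Downstream lie short T3 and T7 promoter remnants, a partial attB4 site and a V5 epitope sequence; the record does not indicate whether the V5 tag is fused in frame to the receptor. An EMCV IRES then allows translation of puromycin N-acetyltransferase from the same transcript, so transduced cells can be selected with puromycin, and a WPRE enhances transcript stability and expression. The construct is intended for stable lentiviral expression of this IGF1R variant in mammalian cells, and it comes from a collection made for the systematic functional annotation of somatic mutations found in cancer.
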