Features (pLannotate 1.2.2; 30 found; start..end, strand, type, name):
      1..1179    +  promoter       EF-1α promoter: strong constitutive promoter for human elongation factor EF-1α
   1200..1220    +  protein_bind   attB1: mutant version of attB; core recombination site for the Gateway® BP reaction BP Clonase™
   1226..5326    +  CDS            IGF1R (sequence partly withheld): IGF1R_HUMAN - Experimental evidence at protein level: Swiss-Prot protein existence level 1. When present in a hybrid receptor with INSR, binds IGF1. PubMed:12138094 shows that hybrid receptors composed of IGF1R and INSR isoform Long are activated with a high affinity by IGF1, with low affinity by IGF2 and not significantly activated by insulin, and that hybrid receptors composed of IGF1R and INSR isoform Short are activated by IGF1, IGF2 and insulin. In contrast, PubMed:16831875 shows that hybrid receptors composed of IGF1R and INSR isoform Long and hybrid receptors composed of IGF1R and INSR
   5331..5355    -  protein_bind   attB2: mutant version of attB; recombination site for the Gateway® BP reaction BP Clonase™
   5363..5381    +  promoter       T3 promoter: promoter for bacteriophage T3 RNA polymerase
   5407..5425    -  promoter       T7 promoter: promoter for bacteriophage T7 RNA polymerase
   5431..5449    -  protein_bind   attB4 (fragment): mutant version of attB; core recombination site for the Gateway® BP reaction BP Clonase™
   5505..5546    +  CDS            V5 tag: epitope tag from simian virus 5
   5672..6134    +  misc_feature   IRES: internal ribosome entry site (IRES) of the encephalomyocarditis virus (EMCV)
   6148..6745    +  CDS            PuroR (fragment): puromycin N-acetyltransferase; pac from Streptomyces; confers resistance to puromycin
   6761..7349    +  misc_feature   WPRE: woodchuck hepatitis virus posttranscriptional regulatory element
   7357..7422    +  CDS            nef (fragment): NEF_HV1Z2 - Experimental evidence at protein level: Swiss-Prot protein existence level 1. Extracellular Nef protein targets CD4(+) T-lymphocytes for apoptosis by interacting with CXCR4 surface receptors. From Human immunodeficiency virus type 1 group M subtype D (isolate Z2/CDC-Z34) (HIV-1).
   7424..7657    +  LTR            3' LTR (ΔU3): self-inactivating 3' long terminal repeat (LTR) from HIV-1
   7862..7966    +  promoter       AmpR promoter: bla
   7967..8827    +  CDS            AmpR: β-lactamase; bla; confers resistance to ampicillin, carbenicillin, and related antibiotics
   8998..9586    +  rep_origin     ori: high-copy-number ColE1/pMB1/pBR322/pUC origin of replication
   9769..9823    +  CDS            lacI (fragment): lac repressor; lacI; The lac repressor binds to the lac operator to inhibit transcription in E. coli. This inhibition can be relieved by adding lactose or isopropyl-β-D-thiogalactopyranoside (IPTG).
   9829..9922    +  rep_origin     SV40 ori (fragment): SV40 origin of replication
   9947..9984    +  CDS            lacI (fragment): lac repressor; lacI; The lac repressor binds to the lac operator to inhibit transcription in E. coli. This inhibition can be relieved by adding lactose or isopropyl-β-D-thiogalactopyranoside (IPTG).
   9997..10018   +  protein_bind   CAP binding site: CAP binding activates transcription in the presence of cAMP. E. coli catabolite activator protein
  10033..10063   +  promoter       lac promoter: promoter for the E. coli lac operon
  10067..10089   +  protein_bind   lac operator (fragment): The lac repressor binds to the lac operator to inhibit transcription in E. coli. This inhibition can be relieved by adding lactose or isopropyl-β-D-thiogalactopyranoside (IPTG). lac repressor encoded by lacI
  10121..10204   +  polyA_signal   SV40 poly(A) signal (fragment): SV40 polyadenylation signal
  10371..10700   +  CDS            nef (fragment): NEF_HV1BR - Experimental evidence at protein level: Swiss-Prot protein existence level 1. Extracellular Nef protein targets CD4(+) T-lymphocytes for apoptosis by interacting with CXCR4 surface receptors (PubMed:14990729). From Human immunodeficiency virus type 1 group M subtype B (isolate BRU/LAI) (HIV-1).
  10748..11005   +  LTR            5' LTR (truncated): truncated 5' long terminal repeat (LTR) from HIV-1
  11052..11177   +  misc_feature   HIV-1 Ψ: packaging signal of human immunodeficiency virus type 1
  11161..11499   +  CDS            HIV-1 gag (fragment): gag protein from human immunodeficiency virus 1; gag
  11674..11907   +  misc_feature   RRE: The Rev response element (RRE) of HIV-1 allows for Rev-dependent mRNA export from the nucleus to the cytoplasm.
  12284..12384   +  CDS            Rev (fragment): human immunodeficiency virus 1 (HIV-1) Rev protein; rev; enhances nuclear export of unspliced and incompletely spliced viral mRNAs
  12429..12546   +  misc_feature   cPPT/CTS: central polypurine tract and central termination sequence of HIV-1
>Addgene plasmid #116413 | pHAGE-IGF1R-E1356K | addgene full sequence | sequence record 252209 | Addgene NGS Result
GGCTCCGGTGCCCGTCAGTGGGCAGAGCGCACATCGCCCACAGTCCCCGAGAAGTTGGGGGGAGGGGTCG
GCAATTGAACCGGTGCCTAGAGAAGGTGGCGCGGGGTAAACTGGGAAAGTGATGTCGTGTACTGGCTCCG
CCTTTTTCCCGAGGGTGGGGGAGAACCGTATATAAGTGCAGTAGTCGCCGTGAACGTTCTTTTTCGCAAC
GGGTTTGCCGCCAGAACACAGGTAAGTGCCGTGTGTGGTTCCCGCGGGCCTGGCCTCTTTACGGGTTATG
GCCCTTGCGTGCCTTGAATTACTTCCACCTGGCTGCAGTACGTGATTCTTGATCCCGAGCTTCGGGTTGG
AAGTGGGTGGGAGAGTTCGAGGCCTTGCGCTTAAGGAGCCCCTTCGCCTCGTGCTTGAGTTGAGGCCTGG
CCTGGGCGCTGGGGCCGCCGCGTGCGAATCTGGTGGCACCTTCGCGCCTGTCTCGCTGCTTTCGATAAGT
CTCTAGCCATTTAAAATTTTTGATGACCTGCTGCGACGCTTTTTTTCTGGCAAGATAGTCTTGTAAATGC
GGGCCAAGATCTGCACACTGGTATTTCGGTTTTTGGGGCCGCGGGCGGCGACGGGGCCCGTGCGTCCCAG
CGCACATGTTCGGCGAGGCGGGGCCTGCGAGCGCGGCCACCGAGAATCGGACGGGGGTAGTCTCAAGCTG
GCCGGCCTGCTCTGGTGCCTGGCCTCGCGCCGCCGTGTATCGCCCCGCCCTGGGCGGCAAGGCTGGCCCG
GTCGGCACCAGTTGCGTGAGCGGAAAGATGGCCGCTTCCCGGCCCTGCTGCAGGGAGCTCAAAATGGAGG
ACGCGGCGCTCGGGAGAGCGGGCGGGTGAGTCACCCACACAAAGGAAAAGGGCCTTTCCGTCCTCAGCCG
TCGCTTCATGTGACTCCACGGAGTACCGGGCGCCGTCCAGGCACCTCGATTAGTTCTCGAGCTTTTGGAG
TACGTCGTCTTTAGGTTGGGGGGAGGGGTTTTATGCGATGGAGTTTCCCCACACTGAGTGGGTGGAGACT
GAAGTTAGGCCAGCTTGGCACTTGATGTAATTCTCCTTGGAATTTGCCCTTTTTGAGTTTGGATCTTGGT
TCATTCTCAAGCCTCAGACAGTGGTTCAAAGTTTTTTTCTTCCATTTCAGGTGTCGTGAAGCGGCCCTGC
AGATATCAACAAGTTTGTACAAAAAAGCAGGCACCATGAAGTCTGGCTCCGGAGGAGGGTCCCCGACCTC
GCTGTGGGGGCTCCTGTTTCTCTCCGCCGCGCTCTCGCTCTGGCCGACGAGTGGA
[2688 nt withheld, positions 1316-4003]
AAAACAGGATATGAAAACTTCATCCATCTGATCATCGCTCTGCCCGTCGCTGTCCTGTTGATCGTGGGAG
GGTTGGTGATTATGCTGTACGTCTTCCATAGAAAGAGAAATAACAGCAGGCTGGGGAATGGAGTGCTGTA
TGCCTCTGTGAACCCGGAGTACTTCAGCGCTGCTGATGTGTACGTTCCTGATGAGTGGGAGGTGGCTCGG
GAGAAGATCACCATGAGCCGGGAACTTGGGCAGGGGTCGTTTGGGATGGTCTATGAAGGAGTTGCCAAGG
GTGTGGTGAAAGATGAACCTGAAACCAGAGTGGCCATTAAAACAGTGAACGAGGCCGCAAGCATGCGTGA
GAGGATTGAGTTTCTCAACGAAGCTTCTGTGATGAAGGAGTTCAATTGTCACCATGTGGTGCGATTGCTG
GGTGTGGTGTCCCAAGGCCAGCCAACACTGGTCATCATGGAACTGATGACACGGGGCGATCTCAAAAGTT
ATCTCCGGTCTCTGAGGCCAGAAATGGAGAATAATCCAGTCCTAGCACCTCCAAGCCTGAGCAAGATGAT
TCAGATGGCCGGAGAGATTGCAGACGGCATGGCATACCTCAACGCCAATAAGTTCGTCCACAGAGACCTT
GCTGCCCGGAATTGCATGGTAGCCGAAGATTTCACAGTCAAAATCGGAGATTTTGGTATGACGCGAGATA
TCTATGAGACAGACTATTACCGGAAAGGAGGGAAAGGGCTGCTGCCCGTGCGCTGGATGTCTCCTGAGTC
CCTCAAGGATGGAGTCTTCACCACTTACTCGGACGTCTGGTCCTTCGGGGTCGTCCTCTGGGAGATCGCC
ACACTGGCCGAGCAGCCCTACCAGGGCTTGTCCAACGAGCAAGTCCTTCGCTTCGTCATGGAGGGCGGCC
TTCTGGACAAGCCAGACAACTGTCCTGACATGCTGTTTGAACTGATGCGCATGTGCTGGCAGTATAACCC
CAAGATGAGGCCTTCCTTCCTGGAGATCATCAGCAGCATCAAAGAGGAGATGGAGCCTGGCTTCCGGGAG
GTCTCCTTCTACTACAGCGAGGAGAACAAGCTGCCCGAGCCGGAGGAGCTGGACCTGGAGCCAGAGAACA
TGGAGAGCGTCCCCCTGGACCCCTCGGCCTCCTCGTCCTCCCTGCCACTGCCCGACAGACACTCAGGACA
CAAGGCCGAGAACGGCCCCGGCCCTGGGGTGCTGGTCCTCCGCGCCAGCTTCGACGAGAGACAGCCTTAC
GCCCACATGAACGGGGGCCGCAAGAACAAGCGGGCCTTGCCGCTGCCCCAGTCTTCGACCTGCTAGAACC
CAGCTTTCTTGTACAAAGTGGTGATATCCAATTAACCCTCACTAAAGGTAGTTAAAGTATAGTTGTTTGA
GTCCCTATAGTGAGTCGTATTACCACCCAACTTTTCTATACAAAGTGGTTGATATCCAGCACAGTGGCGG
CCGCTCGAGTCTAGAGGGCCCGCGGTTCGAAGGTAAGCCTATCCCTAACCCTCTCCTCGGTCTCGATTCT
ACGCGTACCGGTTAGTAATGAGATCCCTCCCCCCCCCCTAACGTTACTGGCCGAAGCCGCTTGGAATAAG
GCCGGTGTGCGTTTGTCTATATGTTATTTTCCACCATATTGCCGTCTTTTGGCAATGTGAGGGCCCGGAA
ACCTGGCCCTGTCTTCTTGACGAGCATTCCTAGGGGTCTTTCCCCTCTCGCCAAAGGAATGCAAGGTCTG
TTGAATGTCGTGAAGGAAGCAGTTCCTCTGGAAGCTTCTTGAAGACAAACAACGTCTGTAGCGACCCTTT
GCAGGCAGCGGAACCCCCCACCTGGCGACAGGTGCCTCTGCGGCCAAAAGCCACGTGTATAAGATACACC
TGCAAAGGCGGCACAACCCCAGTGCCACGTTGTGAGTTGGATAGTTGTGGAAAGAGTCAAATGGCTCTCC
TCAAGCGTATTCAACAAGGGGCTGAAGGATGCCCAGAAGGTACCCCATTGTATGGGATCTGATCTGGGGC
CTCGGTGCACATGCTTTACATGTGTTTAGTCGAGGTTAAAAAAACGTCTAGGCCCCCCGAACCACGGGGA
CGTGGTTTTCCTTTGAAAAACACGATGATAATATGGCCACACATATGACCGAGTACAAGCCCACGGTGCG
CCTCGCCACCCGCGACGACGTCCCCAGGGCCGTACGCACCCTCGCCGCCGCGTTCGCCGACTACCCCGCC
ACGCGCCACACCGTCGATCCGGACCGCCACATCGAGCGGGTCACCGAGCTGCAAGAACTCTTCCTCACGC
GCGTCGGGCTCGACATCGGCAAGGTGTGGGTCGCGGACGACGGCGCCGCGGTGGCGGTCTGGACCACGCC
GGAGAGCGTCGAAGCGGGGGCGGTGTTCGCCGAGATCGGCCCGCGCATGGCCGAGTTGAGCGGTTCCCGG
CTGGCCGCGCAGCAACAGATGGAAGGCCTCCTGGCGCCGCACCGGCCCAAGGAGCCCGCGTGGTTCCTGG
CCACCGTCGGCGTCTCGCCCGACCACCAGGGCAAGGGTCTGGGCAGCGCCGTCGTGCTCCCCGGAGTGGA
GGCGGCCGAGCGCGCCGGGGTGCCCGCCTTCCTGGAGACCTCCGCGCCCCGCAACCTCCCCTTCTACGAG
CGGCTCGGCTTCACCGTCACCGCCGACGTCGAGGTGCCCGAAGGACCGCGCACCTGGTGCATGACCCGCA
AGCCCGGTGCCTAAATCGATAGATCCTAATCAACCTCTGGATTACAAAATTTGTGAAAGATTGACTGGTA
TTCTTAACTATGTTGCTCCTTTTACGCTATGTGGATACGCTGCTTTAATGCCTTTGTATCATGCTATTGC
TTCCCGTATGGCTTTCATTTTCTCCTCCTTGTATAAATCCTGGTTGCTGTCTCTTTATGAGGAGTTGTGG
CCCGTTGTCAGGCAACGTGGCGTGGTGTGCACTGTGTTTGCTGACGCAACCCCCACTGGTTGGGGCATTG
CCACCACCTGTCAGCTCCTTTCCGGGACTTTCGCTTTCCCCCTCCCTATTGCCACGGCGGAACTCATCGC
CGCCTGCCTTGCCCGCTGCTGGACAGGGGCTCGGCTGTTGGGCACTGACAATTCCGTGGTGTTGTCGGGG
AAATCATCGTCCTTTCCTTGGCTGCTCGCCTGTGTTGCCACCTGGATTCTGCGCGGGACGTCCTTCTGCT
ACGTCCCTTCGGCCCTCAATCCAGCGGACCTTCCTTCCCGCGGCCTGCTGCCGGCTCTGCGGCCTCTTCC
GCGTCTTCGCCTTCGCCCTCAGACGAGTCGGATCTCCCTTTGGGCCGCCTCCCCGCCTGAGATCCTTTAA
GACCAATGACTTACAAGGCAGCTGTAGATCTTAGCCACTTTTTAAAAGAAAAGGGGGGACTGGAAGGGCT
AATTCACTCCCAACGAAGACAAGATCTGCTTTTTGCTTGTACTGGGTCTCTCTGGTTAGACCAGATCTGA
GCCTGGGAGCTCTCTGGCTAACTAGGGAACCCACTGCTTAAGCCTCAATAAAGCTTGCCTTGAGTGCTTC
AAGTAGTGTGTGCCCGTCTGTTGTGTGACTCTGGTAACTAGAGATCCCTCAGACCCTTTTAGTCAGTGTG
GAAAATCTCTAGCAGTAGTAGTTCATGTCATCTTATTATTCAGTATTTATAACTTGCAAAGAAATGAATA
TCAGAGAGTGAGAGGCCCGGGTTAATTAAGGAAAGGGCTAGATCATTCTTGAAGACGAAAGGGCCTCGTG
ATACGCCTATTTTTATAGGTTAATGTCATGATAATAATGGTTTCTTAGACGTCAGGTGGCACTTTTCGGG
GAAATGTGCGCGGAACCCCTATTTGTTTATTTTTCTAAATACATTCAAATATGTATCCGCTCATGAGACA
ATAACCCTGATAAATGCTTCAATAATATTGAAAAAGGAAGAGTATGAGTATTCAACATTTCCGTGTCGCC
CTTATTCCCTTTTTTGCGGCATTTTGCCTTCCTGTTTTTGCTCACCCAGAAACGCTGGTGAAAGTAAAAG
ATGCTGAAGATCAGTTGGGTGCACGAGTGGGTTACATCGAACTGGATCTCAACAGCGGTAAGATCCTTGA
GAGTTTTCGCCCCGAAGAACGTTTTCCAATGATGAGCACTTTTAAAGTTCTGCTATGTGGCGCGGTATTA
TCCCGTGTTGACGCCGGGCAAGAGCAACTCGGTCGCCGCATACACTATTCTCAGAATGACTTGGTTGAGT
ACTCACCAGTCACAGAAAAGCATCTTACGGATGGCATGACAGTAAGAGAATTATGCAGTGCTGCCATAAC
CATGAGTGATAACACTGCGGCCAACTTACTTCTGACAACGATCGGAGGACCGAAGGAGCTAACCGCTTTT
TTGCACAACATGGGGGATCATGTAACTCGCCTTGATCGTTGGGAACCGGAGCTGAATGAAGCCATACCAA
ACGACGAGCGTGACACCACGATGCCTGTAGCAATGGCAACAACGTTGCGCAAACTATTAACTGGCGAACT
ACTTACTCTAGCTTCCCGGCAACAATTAATAGACTGGATGGAGGCGGATAAAGTTGCAGGACCACTTCTG
CGCTCGGCCCTTCCGGCTGGCTGGTTTATTGCTGATAAATCTGGAGCCGGTGAGCGTGGGTCTCGCGGTA
TCATTGCAGCACTGGGGCCAGATGGTAAGCCCTCCCGTATCGTAGTTATCTACACGACGGGGAGTCAGGC
AACTATGGATGAACGAAATAGACAGATCGCTGAGATAGGTGCCTCACTGATTAAGCATTGGTAACTGTCA
GACCAAGTTTACTCATATATACTTTAGATTGATTTAAAACTTCATTTTTAATTTAAAAGGATCTAGGTGA
AGATCCTTTTTGATAATCTCATGACCAAAATCCCTTAACGTGAGTTTTCGTTCCACTGAGCGTCAGACCC
CGTAGAAAAGATCAAAGGATCTTCTTGAGATCCTTTTTTTCTGCGCGTAATCTGCTGCTTGCAAACAAAA
AAACCACCGCTACCAGCGGTGGTTTGTTTGCCGGATCAAGAGCTACCAACTCTTTTTCCGAAGGTAACTG
GCTTCAGCAGAGCGCAGATACCAAATACTGTTCTTCTAGTGTAGCCGTAGTTAGGCCACCACTTCAAGAA
CTCTGTAGCACCGCCTACATACCTCGCTCTGCTAATCCTGTTACCAGTGGCTGCTGCCAGTGGCGATAAG
TCGTGTCTTACCGGGTTGGACTCAAGACGATAGTTACCGGATAAGGCGCAGCGGTCGGGCTGAACGGGGG
GTTCGTGCACACAGCCCAGCTTGGAGCGAACGACCTACACCGAACTGAGATACCTACAGCGTGAGCTATG
AGAAAGCGCCACGCTTCCCGAAGGGAGAAAGGCGGACAGGTATCCGGTAAGCGGCAGGGTCGGAACAGGA
GAGCGCACGAGGGAGCTTCCAGGGGGAAACGCCTGGTATCTTTATAGTCCTGTCGGGTTTCGCCACCTCT
GACTTGAGCGTCGATTTTTGTGATGCTCGTCAGGGGGGCGGAGCCTATGGAAAAACGCCAGCAACGCGGC
CTTTTTACGGTTCCTGGCCTTTTGCTGGCCTTTTGCTCACATGTTCTTTCCTGCGTTATCCCCTGATTCT
GTGGATAACCGTATTACCGCCTTTGAGTGAGCTGATACCGCTCGCCGCAGCCGAACGACCGAGCGCAGCG
AGTCAGTGAGCGAGGAAGCGGAAGAGCGCCCAATACGCAAACCGCCTCTCCCCGCGCGTTGGCCGATTCA
TTAATGCAGCAAGCTCATGGCTGACTAATTTTTTTTATTTATGCAGAGGCCGAGGCCGCCTCGGCCTCTG
AGCTATTCCAGAAGTAGTGAGGAGGCTTTTTTGGAGGCCTAGGCTTTTGCAAAAAGCTCCCCGTGGCACG
ACAGGTTTCCCGACTGGAAAGCGGGCAGTGAGCGCAACGCAATTAATGTGAGTTAGCTCACTCATTAGGC
ACCCCAGGCTTTACACTTTATGCTTCCGGCTCGTATGTTGTGTGGAATTGTGAGCGGATAACAATTTCAC
ACAGGAAACAGCTATGACATGATTACGAATTTCACAAATAAAGCATTTTTTTCACTGCATTCTAGTTGTG
GTTTGTCCAAACTCATCAATGTATCTTATCATGTCTGGATCAACTGGATAACTCAAGCTAACCAAAATCA
TCCCAAACTTCCCACCCCATACCCTATTACCACTGCCAATTACCTGTGGTTTCATTTACTCTAAACCTGT
GATTCCTCTGAATTATTTTCATTTTAAAGAAATTGTATTTGTTAAATATGTACTACAAACTTAGTAGTTG
GAAGGGCTAATTCACTCCCAAAGAAGACAAGATATCCTTGATCTGTGGATCTACCACACACAAGGCTACT
TCCCTGATTAGCAGAACTACACACCAGGGCCAGGGGTCAGATATCCACTGACCTTTGGATGGTGCTACAA
GCTAGTACCAGTTGAGCCAGATAAGGTAGAAGAGGCCAATAAAGGAGAGAACACCAGCTTGTTACACCCT
GTGAGCCTGCATGGGATGGATGACCCGGAGAGAGAAGTGTTAGAGTGGAGGTTTGACAGCCGCCTAGCAT
TTCATCACGTGGCCCGAGAGCTGCATCCGGAGTACTTCAAGAACTGCTGATATCGAGCTTGCTACAAGGG
ACTTTCCGCTGGGGACTTTCCAGGGAGGCGTGGCCTGGGCGGGACTGGGGAGTGGCGAGCCCTCAGATCC
TGCATATAAGCAGCTGCTTTTTGCCTGTACTGGGTCTCTCTGGTTAGACCAGATCTGAGCCTGGGAGCTC
TCTGGCTAACTAGGGAACCCACTGCTTAAGCCTCAATAAAGCTTGCCTTGAGTGCTTCAAGTAGTGTGTG
CCCGTCTGTTGTGTGACTCTGGTAACTAGAGATCCCTCAGACCCTTTTAGTCAGTGTGGAAAATCTCTAG
CAGTGGCGCCCGAACAGGGACTTGAAAGCGAAAGGGAAACCAGAGGAGCTCTCTCGACGCAGGACTCGGC
TTGCTGAAGCGCGCACGGCAAGAGGCGAGGGGCGGCGACTGGTGAGTACGCCAAAAATTTTGACTAGCGG
AGGCTAGAAGGAGAGAGATGGGTGCGAGAGCGTCAGTATTAAGCGGGGGAGAATTAGATCGCGATGGGAA
AAAATTCGGTTAAGGCCAGGGGGAAAGAAAAAATATAAATTAAAACATATAGTATGGGCAAGCAGGGAGC
TAGAACGATTCGCAGTTAATCCTGGCCTGTTAGAAACATCAGAAGGCTGTAGACAAATACTGGGACAGCT
ACAACCATCCCTTCAGACAGGATCAGAAGAACTTAGATCATTATATAATACAGTAGCAACCCTCTATTGT
GTGCATCAAAGGATAGAGATAAAAGACACCAAGGAAGCTTTAGACAAGATAGAGGAAGAGCAAAACAAAA
GTAAGACCACCGCACAGCAAGCGGCCGGCCGCTGATCTTCAGACCTGGAGGAGGAGATATGAGGGACAAT
TGGAGAAGTGAATTATATAAATATAAAGTAGTAAAAATTGAACCATTAGGAGTAGCACCCACCAAGGCAA
AGAGAAGAGTGGTGCAGAGAGAAAAAAGAGCAGTGGGAATAGGAGCTTTGTTCCTTGGGTTCTTGGGAGC
AGCAGGAAGCACTATGGGCGCAGCGTCAATGACGCTGACGGTACAGGCCAGACAATTATTGTCTGGTATA
GTGCAGCAGCAGAACAATTTGCTGAGGGCTATTGAGGCGCAACAGCATCTGTTGCAACTCACAGTCTGGG
GCATCAAGCAGCTCCAGGCAAGAATCCTGGCTGTGGAAAGATACCTAAAGGATCAACAGCTCCTGGGGAT
TTGGGGTTGCTCTGGAAAACTCATTTGCACCACTGCTGTGCCTTGGAATGCTAGTTGGAGTAATAAATCT
CTGGAACAGATTTGGAATCACACGACCTGGATGGAGTGGGACAGAGAAATTAACAATTACACAAGCTTAA
TACACTCCTTAATTGAAGAATCGCAAAACCAGCAAGAAAAGAATGAACAAGAATTATTGGAATTAGATAA
ATGGGCAAGTTTGTGGAATTGGTTTAACATAACAAATTGGCTGTGGTATATAAAATTATTCATAATGATA
GTAGGAGGCTTGGTAGGTTTAAGAATAGTTTTTGCTGTACTTTCTATAGTGAATAGAGTTAGGCAGGGAT
ATTCACCATTATCGTTTCAGACCCACCTCCCAACCCCGAGGGGACCCGACAGGCCCGAAGGAATAGAAGA
AGAAGGTGGAGAGAGAGACAGAGACAGATCCATTCGATTAGTGAACGGATCTCGACGGTATCGCCGAATT
CACAAATGGCAGTATTCATCCACAATTTTAAAAGAAAAGGGGGGATTGGGGGGTACAGTGCAGGGGAAAG
AATAGTAGACATAATAGCAACAGACATACAAACTAAAGAATTACAAAAACAAATTACAAAAATTCAAAAT
TTTCGGGTTTATTACAGGGACAGCAGAGATCCAGTTTGGACTAGTCGTGA
