>Addgene plasmid #116413 | pHAGE-IGF1R-E1356K | depositor partial sequence | sequence record 219287 | insert
ATGAAGTCTGGCTCCGGAGGAGGGTCCCCGACCTCGCTGTGGGGGCTCCTGTTTCTCTCCGCCGCGCTCT
CGCTCTGGCCGACGAGTGGA
[2688 nt withheld, positions 91-2778]
AAAACAGGATATGAAAACTTCATCCATCTGATCATCGCTCTGCCCGTCGCTGTCCTGTTGATCGTGGGAG
GGTTGGTGATTATGCTGTACGTCTTCCATAGAAAGAGAAATAACAGCAGGCTGGGGAATGGAGTGCTGTA
TGCCTCTGTGAACCCGGAGTACTTCAGCGCTGCTGATGTGTACGTTCCTGATGAGTGGGAGGTGGCTCGG
GAGAAGATCACCATGAGCCGGGAACTTGGGCAGGGGTCGTTTGGGATGGTCTATGAAGGAGTTGCCAAGG
GTGTGGTGAAAGATGAACCTGAAACCAGAGTGGCCATTAAAACAGTGAACGAGGCCGCAAGCATGCGTGA
GAGGATTGAGTTTCTCAACGAAGCTTCTGTGATGAAGGAGTTCAATTGTCACCATGTGGTGCGATTGCTG
GGTGTGGTGTCCCAAGGCCAGCCAACACTGGTCATCATGGAACTGATGACACGGGGCGATCTCAAAAGTT
ATCTCCGGTCTCTGAGGCCAGAAATGGAGAATAATCCAGTCCTAGCACCTCCAAGCCTGAGCAAGATGAT
TCAGATGGCCGGAGAGATTGCAGACGGCATGGCATACCTCAACGCCAATAAGTTCGTCCACAGAGACCTT
GCTGCCCGGAATTGCATGGTAGCCGAAGATTTCACAGTCAAAATCGGAGATTTTGGTATGACGCGAGATA
TCTATGAGACAGACTATTACCGGAAAGGAGGGAAAGGGCTGCTGCCCGTGCGCTGGATGTCTCCTGAGTC
CCTCAAGGATGGAGTCTTCACCACTTACTCGGACGTCTGGTCCTTCGGGGTCGTCCTCTGGGAGATCGCC
ACACTGGCCGAGCAGCCCTACCAGGGCTTGTCCAACGAGCAAGTCCTTCGCTTCGTCATGGAGGGCGGCC
TTCTGGACAAGCCAGACAACTGTCCTGACATGCTGTTTGAACTGATGCGCATGTGCTGGCAGTATAACCC
CAAGATGAGGCCTTCCTTCCTGGAGATCATCAGCAGCATCAAAGAGGAGATGGAGCCTGGCTTCCGGGAG
GTCTCCTTCTACTACAGCGAGGAGAACAAGCTGCCCGAGCCGGAGGAGCTGGACCTGGAGCCAGAGAACA
TGGAGAGCGTCCCCCTGGACCCCTCGGCCTCCTCGTCCTCCCTGCCACTGCCCGACAGACACTCAGGACA
CAAGGCCGAGAACGGCCCCGGCCCTGGGGTGCTGGTCCTCCGCGCCAGCTTCGACGAGAGACAGCCTTAC
GCCCACATGAACGGGGGCCGCAAGAACAAGCGGGCCTTGCCGCTGCCCCAGTCTTCGACCTGCTGA
